Addgene plasmid #178066: pMW96
Purpose: Expression of His6-SUMO-TEV-GFP-PreScission-γ-TuNA in E. coli
Depositing lab: Tarun Kapoor. Depositing organization: Rockefeller University. Publication: Asymmetric Molecular Architecture of the Human gamma-Tubulin Ring Complex. Wieczorek M, Urnavicius L, Ti SC, Molloy KR, Chait BT, Kapoor TM. Cell. 2020 Jan 9;180(1):165-175.e16. doi: 10.1016/j.cell.2019.12.007. Epub 2019 Dec 17. PubMed 31862189.
Backbone
  Vector backbone: pET His6 Sumo TEV LIC cloning vector (1S), gift from Scott Gardia
  Backbone manufacturer: Addgene plasmid # 29659
  Vector type: Bacterial Expression
Growth in bacteria
  Bacterial resistance: Kanamycin, 50 μg/mL
  Growth temperature: 37°C
  Growth strain: DH5alpha
  Copy number: Unknown
Gene/Insert
  Gene/Insert name: CDK5RAP2 (alt name: CEP215)
  Species: H. sapiens (human)
  Insert size (bp): 150
  Entrez Gene: CDK5RAP2 (a.k.a. C48, Cep215, MCPH3)
Resource information
  A portion of this plasmid was derived from a plasmid made by: pRcCMV Cep215 (Nigg CW493) Addgene plasmid # 41152; http://n2t.net/addgene:41152; RRID:Addgene_41152
Terms and licenses: Academic/Nonprofit Terms; Industry Terms: Not Available to Industry
How to cite: pMW96 was a gift from Tarun Kapoor (Addgene plasmid # 178066 ; http://n2t.net/addgene:178066 ; RRID:Addgene_178066)
