[The description below was written by a language model from this plasmid's Addgene catalogue record and pLannotate feature annotations shown in this document.]
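Description:
pMW96 is a bacterial expression plasmid built on the pET His6-SUMO-TEV LIC cloning vector (series 1S) and designed to produce a tagged fragment of human CDK5RAP2 (CEP215) in E. coli. The 6.5 kb plasmid carries a kanamycin resistance gene for selection and replicates from a ColE1/pBR322-type origin accompanied by the bom region and the rop gene, which normally moderates copy number; the catalogue lists copy number as unknown. An f1 origin is also present. Short tetracycline-resistance fragments and a predicted E. coli open reading frame flagged by the annotation appear to be pBR322-derived backbone remnants rather than functional parts.

Expression is driven by a T7 promoter controlled by an adjacent lac operator, with a T7 gene 10 ribosome binding site, a T7 terminator, and a plasmid-borne lacI gene supplying the repressor. Transcription therefore depends on a host that provides T7 RNA polymerase and is inducible with IPTG. The open reading frame encodes, in order, a 6xHis tag, yeast SUMO (Smt3), a TEV protease site, EGFP, and a 150 bp CDK5RAP2 segment corresponding to the γ-TuNA motif. The stated purpose places a PreScission protease site between GFP and γ-TuNA, although this site is not called in the feature table. The insert was matched by the annotation tool to a macaque orthologue, but the record gives its species as human, derived from a Cep215 expression plasmid. A His-tag fragment and a T7 gene 10-derived tag fragment lie downstream of the insert; the record does not indicate whether they are translated. The layout allows affinity purification through the His tag, with optional protease removal of the SUMO or GFP modules, to yield fluorescent or untagged γ-TuNA, and the construct comes from work on the structure of the human γ-tubulin ring complex.
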