Features (pLannotate 1.2.2; 23 found; start..end, strand, type, name):
    590..739     +  CDS            CDK5RAP2 (fragment): CK5P2_MACFA - Experimental evidence at transcript level: Swiss-Prot protein existence level 2. Potential regulator of CDK5 activity via its interaction with CDK5R1. Negative regulator of centriole disengagement (licensing) which maintains centriole engagement and cohesion. Involved in regulation of mitotic spindle orientation (By similarity). Plays a role in the spindle checkpoint activation by acting as a transcriptional regulator of both BUBR1 and MAD2 promoter. Together with EB1/MAPRE1, may promote microtubule polymerization, bundle formation, growth and dynamics at the plus ends. Regulates
    758..775     +  CDS            9xHis (fragment): 9xHis affinity tag
    785..834     +  CDS            SET1 (fragment): solubility-enhancement tag derived from T7 phage gene 10B
    842..889     +  terminator     T7 terminator: transcription terminator for bacteriophage T7 RNA polymerase
    926..1354    +  rep_origin     f1 ori (sequence partly withheld): f1 bacteriophage origin of replication; arrow indicates direction of (+) strand synthesis
   1408..1465    +  promoter       AmpR promoter (fragment): bla
   1474..2289    -  CDS            KanR: aminoglycoside phosphotransferase; aph(3')-Ia; confers resistance to kanamycin in bacteria or G418 (Geneticin®) in eukaryotes
   2411..2999    +  rep_origin     ori: high-copy-number ColE1/pMB1/pBR322/pUC origin of replication
   3185..3324    -  misc_feature   bom: basis of mobility region from pBR322
   3426..3617    -  CDS            rop: Rop protein, which maintains plasmids at low copy number; rop
   3634..4014    +  CDS            YPB1_ECOLX: Protein predicted: Swiss-Prot protein existence level 4. From Escherichia coli.
   4086..4377    -  CDS            TcR (fragment): tetracycline efflux protein; tet; confers resistance to tetracycline
   4392..4413    -  protein_bind   CAP binding site: CAP binding activates transcription in the presence of cAMP. E. coli catabolite activator protein
   4426..5508    -  CDS            lacI: lac repressor; lacI; The lac repressor binds to the lac operator to inhibit transcription in E. coli. This inhibition can be relieved by adding lactose or isopropyl-β-D-thiogalactopyranoside (IPTG).
   5509..5586    -  promoter       lacI promoter: lacI
   5594..5873    -  CDS            TcR (fragment): tetracycline efflux protein; tet; confers resistance to tetracycline
   5895..5913    +  promoter       T7 promoter: promoter for bacteriophage T7 RNA polymerase
   5914..5938    +  protein_bind   lac operator: The lac repressor binds to the lac operator to inhibit transcription in E. coli. This inhibition can be relieved by adding lactose or isopropyl-β-D-thiogalactopyranoside (IPTG). lac repressor encoded by lacI
   5953..5975    +  RBS            RBS: efficient ribosome binding site from bacteriophage T7 gene 10 (Olins and Rangwala, 1989)
   5994..6011    +  CDS            6xHis: 6xHis affinity tag
   6030..6322    +  CDS            SUMO (fragment): cleavable ubiquitin-like protein tag; S. cerevisiae SMT3 (truncated)
   6330..6346    +  CDS            TEV site (fragment): tobacco etch virus (TEV) protease recognition and cleavage site
   6357..550     +  CDS            EGFP (across the origin): EGFP is a basic (constitutively fluorescent) green fluorescent protein published in 1996, derived from Aequorea victoria. It is reported to be a rapidly-maturing weak dimer with moderate acid sensitivity.
>Addgene plasmid #178066 | pMW96 | addgene full sequence | sequence record 349445 | Addgene NGS Result
GCCCTGGCCCACCCTCGTGACCACCCTGACCTACGGCGTGCAGTGCTTCAGCCGCTACCCCGACCACATG
AAGCAGCACGACTTCTTCAAGTCCGCCATGCCCGAAGGCTACGTCCAGGAGCGCACCATCTTCTTCAAGG
ACGACGGCAACTACAAGACCCGCGCCGAGGTGAAGTTCGAGGGCGACACCCTGGTGAACCGCATCGAGCT
GAAGGGCATCGACTTCAAGGAGGACGGCAACATCCTGGGGCACAAGCTGGAGTACAACTACAACAGCCAC
AACGTCTATATCATGGCCGACAAGCAGAAGAACGGCATCAAGGTGAACTTCAAGATCCGCCACAACATCG
AGGACGGCAGCGTGCAGCTCGCCGACCACTACCAGCAGAACACCCCCATCGGCGACGGCCCCGTGCTGCT
GCCCGACAACCACTACCTGAGCACCCAGTCCGCCCTGAGCAAAGACCCCAACGAGAAGCGCGATCACATG
GTCCTGCTGGAGTTCGTGACCGCCGCCGGGATCACTCTCGGCATGGACGAGCTGTACAAGGTCGACGGTT
CTTCTCTGGAAGTTCTGTTCCAGGGGCCCACAGTGTCTCCCACCAGAGCACGGAACATGAAGGACTTTGA
AAATCAAATCACTGAATTGAAGAAAGAAAACTTTAACCTAAAGCTCCGCATCTATTTCCTTGAGGAAAGA
ATGCAACAGGAATTTCATGGCCCCACTGAACATATCTACTGAGCGGCCGCACTCGAGCACCACCACCACC
ACCACTGAGATCCGGCTGCTAACAAAGCCCGAAAGGAAGCTGAGTTGGCTGCTGCCACCGCTGAGCAATA
ACTAGCATAACCCCTTGGGGCCTCTAAACGGGTCTTGAGGGGTTTTTTGCTGAAAGGAGGAACTATATCC
GGATTGGCGAATGGG
[124 nt withheld, positions 926-1049]
C
[91 nt withheld, positions 1051-1141]
A
[49 nt withheld, positions 1143-1191]
CCTTTGACGTTGGAGTCCACGTTCTTT
[37 nt withheld, positions 1219-1255]
ACCCTATCTCGGTCTATTCTTTTGATTTATAAGGGATTTTGCCGATTTCGGCCTATTGGTTAAAAAATGA
GCTGATTTAACAAAAATTTAACGCGAATTTTAACAAACTAGTAACGTTTACAATTTCAGGTGGCACTTTT
CGGGGAAATGTGCGCGGAACCCCTATTTGTTTATTTTTCTAAATACATTCAAATATGTATCCGCTCATGA
ATTAATTCTTAGAAAAACTCATCGAGCATCAAATGAAACTGCAATTTATTCATATCAGGATTATCAATAC
CATATTTTTGAAAAAGCCGTTTCTGTAATGAAGGAGAAAACTCACCGAGGCAGTTCCATAGGATGGCAAG
ATCCTGGTATCGGTCTGCGATTCCGACTCGTCCAACATCAATACAACCTATTAATTTCCCCTCGTCAAAA
ATAAGGTTATCAAGTGAGAAATCACCATGAGTGACGACTGAATCCGGTGAGAATGGCAAAAGTTTATGCA
TTTCTTTCCAGACTTGTTCAACAGGCCAGCCATTACGCTCGTCATCAAAATCACTCGCATCAACCAAACC
GTTATTCATTCGTGATTGCGCCTGAGCGAGACGAAATACGCGATCGCTGTTAAAAGGACAATTACAAACA
GGAATCGAATGCAACCGGCGCAGGAACACTGCCAGCGCATCAACAATGTTTTCACCTGAATCAGGATATT
CTTCTAATACCTGGAATGCTGTTTTCCCGGGGATCGCAGTGGTGAGTAACCATGCATCATCAGGAGTACG
GATAAAATGCTTGATGGTCGGAAGAGGCATAAATTCCGTCAGCCAGTTTAGTCTGACCATCTCATCTGTA
ACATCATTGGCAACGCTACCTTTGCCATGTTTCAGAAACAACTCTGGCGCATCGGGCTTCCCATACAATC
GATAGATTGTCGCACCTGATTGCCCGACATTATCGCGAGCCCATTTATACCCATATAAATCAGCATCCAT
GTTGGAATTTAATCGCGGCCTAGAGCAAGACGTTTCCCGTTGAATATGGCTCATAACACCCCTTGTATTA
CTGTTTATGTAAGCAGACAGTTTTATTGTTCATGACCAAAATCCCTTAACGTGAGTTTTCGTTCCACTGA
GCGTCAGACCCCGTAGAAAAGATCAAAGGATCTTCTTGAGATCCTTTTTTTCTGCGCGTAATCTGCTGCT
TGCAAACAAAAAAACCACCGCTACCAGCGGTGGTTTGTTTGCCGGATCAAGAGCTACCAACTCTTTTTCC
GAAGGTAACTGGCTTCAGCAGAGCGCAGATACCAAATACTGTCCTTCTAGTGTAGCCGTAGTTAGGCCAC
CACTTCAAGAACTCTGTAGCACCGCCTACATACCTCGCTCTGCTAATCCTGTTACCAGTGGCTGCTGCCA
GTGGCGATAAGTCGTGTCTTACCGGGTTGGACTCAAGACGATAGTTACCGGATAAGGCGCAGCGGTCGGG
CTGAACGGGGGGTTCGTGCACACAGCCCAGCTTGGAGCGAACGACCTACACCGAACTGAGATACCTACAG
CGTGAGCTATGAGAAAGCGCCACGCTTCCCGAAGGGAGAAAGGCGGACAGGTATCCGGTAAGCGGCAGGG
TCGGAACAGGAGAGCGCACGAGGGAGCTTCCAGGGGGAAACGCCTGGTATCTTTATAGTCCTGTCGGGTT
TCGCCACCTCTGACTTGAGCGTCGATTTTTGTGATGCTCGTCAGGGGGGCGGAGCCTATGGAAAAACGCC
AGCAACGCGGCCTTTTTACGGTTCCTGGCCTTTTGCTGGCCTTTTGCTCACATGTTCTTTCCTGCGTTAT
CCCCTGATTCTGTGGATAACCGTATTACCGCCTTTGAGTGAGCTGATACCGCTCGCCGCAGCCGAACGAC
CGAGCGCAGCGAGTCAGTGAGCGAGGAAGCGGAAGAGCGCCTGATGCGGTATTTTCTCCTTACGCATCTG
TGCGGTATTTCACACCGCAATGGTGCACTCTCAGTACAATCTGCTCTGATGCCGCATAGTTAAGCCAGTA
TACACTCCGCTATCGCTACGTGACTGGGTCATGGCTGCGCCCCGACACCCGCCAACACCCGCTGACGCGC
CCTGACGGGCTTGTCTGCTCCCGGCATCCGCTTACAGACAAGCTGTGACCGTCTCCGGGAGCTGCATGTG
TCAGAGGTTTTCACCGTCATCACCGAAACGCGCGAGGCAGCTGCGGTAAAGCTCATCAGCGTGGTCGTGA
AGCGATTCACAGATGTCTGCCTGTTCATCCGCGTCCAGCTCGTTGAGTTTCTCCAGAAGCGTTAATGTCT
GGCTTCTGATAAAGCGGGCCATGTTAAGGGCGGTTTTTTCCTGTTTGGTCACTGATGCCTCCGTGTAAGG
GGGATTTCTGTTCATGGGGGTAATGATACCGATGAAACGAGAGAGGATGCTCACGATACGGGTTACTGAT
GATGAACATGCCCGGTTACTGGAACGTTGTGAGGGTAAACAACTGGCGGTATGGATGCGGCGGGACCAGA
GAAAAATCACTCAGGGTCAATGCCAGCGCTTCGTTAATACAGATGTAGGTGTTCCACAGGGTAGCCAGCA
GCATCCTGCGATGCAGATCCGGAACATAATGGTGCAGGGCGCTGACTTCCGCGTTTCCAGACTTTACGAA
ACACGGAAACCGAAGACCATTCATGTTGTTGCTCAGGTCGCAGACGTTTTGCAGCAGCAGTCGCTTCACG
TTCGCTCGCGTATCGGTGATTCATTCTGCTAACCAGTAAGGCAACCCCGCCAGCCTAGCCGGGTCCTCAA
CGACAGGAGCACGATCATGCGCACCCGTGGGGCCGCCATGCCGGCGATAATGGCCTGCTTCTCGCCGAAA
CGTTTGGTGGCGGGACCAGTGACGAAGGCTTGAGCGAGGGCGTGCAAGATTCCGAATACCGCAAGCGACA
GGCCGATCATCGTCGCGCTCCAGCGAAAGCGGTCCTCGCCGAAAATGACCCAGAGCGCTGCCGGCACCTG
TCCTACGAGTTGCATGATAAAGAAGACAGTCATAAGTGCGGCGACGATAGTCATGCCCCGCGCCCACCGG
AAGGAGCTGACTGGGTTGAAGGCTCTCAAGGGCATCGGTCGAGATCCCGGTGCCTAATGAGTGAGCTAAC
TTACATTAATTGCGTTGCGCTCACTGCCCGCTTTCCAGTCGGGAAACCTGTCGTGCCAGCTGCATTAATG
AATCGGCCAACGCGCGGGGAGAGGCGGTTTGCGTATTGGGCGCCAGGGTGGTTTTTCTTTTCACCAGTGA
GACGGGCAACAGCTGATTGCCCTTCACCGCCTGGCCCTGAGAGAGTTGCAGCAAGCGGTCCACGCTGGTT
TGCCCCAGCAGGCGAAAATCCTGTTTGATGGTGGTTAACGGCGGGATATAACATGAGCTGTCTTCGGTAT
CGTCGTATCCCACTACCGAGATATCCGCACCAACGCGCAGCCCGGACTCGGTAATGGCGCGCATTGCGCC
CAGCGCCATCTGATCGTTGGCAACCAGCATCGCAGTGGGAACGATACCCTCATTCAGCATTTGCATGGTT
TGTTGAAAACCGGACATGGCACTCCAGTCGCCTTCCCGTTCCGCTATCGGCTGAATTTGATTGCGAGTGA
GATATTTATGCCAGCCAGCCAGACGCAGACGCGCCGAGACAGAACTTAATGGGCCCGCTAACAGCGCGAT
TTGCTGGTGACCCAATGCGACCAGATGCTCCACGCCCAGTCGCGTACCGTCTTCATGGGAGAAAATAATA
CTGTTGATGGGTGTCTGGTCAGAGACATCAAGAAATAACGCCGGAACATTAGTGCAGGCAGCTTCCACAG
CAATGGCATCCTGGTCATCCAGCGGATAGTTAATGATCAGCCCACTGACGCGTTGCGCGAGAAGATTGTG
CACCGCCGCTTTACAGGCTTCGACGCCGCTTCGTTCTACCATCGACACCACCACGCTGGCACCCAGTTGA
TCGGCGCGAGATTTAATCGCCGCGACAATTTGCGACGGCGCGTGCAGGGCCAGACTGGAGGTGGCAACGC
CAATCAGCAACGACTGTTTGCCCGCCAGTTGTTGTGCCACGCGGTTGGGAATGTAATTCAGCTCCGCCAT
CGCCGCTTCCACTTTTTCCCGCGTTTTCGCAGAAACGTGGCTGGCCTGGTTCACCACGCGGGAAACGGTC
TGATAAGAGACACCGGCATACTCTGCGACATCGTATAACGTTACTGGTTTCACATTCACCACCCTGAATT
GACTCTCTTCCGGGCGCTATCATGCCATACCGCGAAAGGTTTTGCGCCATTCGATGGTGTCCGGGATCTC
GACGCTCTCCCTTATGCGACTCCTGCATTAGGAAGCAGCCCAGTAGTAGGTTGAGGCCGTTGAGCACCGC
CGCCGCAAGGAATGGTGCATGCAAGGAGATGGCGCCCAACAGTCCCCCGGCCACGGGGCCTGCCACCATA
CCCACGCCGAAACAAGCGCTCATGAGCCCGAAGTGGCGAGCCCGATCTTCCCCATCGGTGATGTCGGCGA
TATAGGCGCCAGCAACCGCACCTGTGGCGCCGGTGATGCCGGCCACGATGCGTCCGGCGTAGAGGATCGA
GATCTCGATCCCGCGAAATTAATACGACTCACTATAGGGGAATTGTGAGCGGATAACAATTCCCCTCTAG
AAATAATTTTGTTTAACTTTAAGAAGGAGATATACCATGGGTTCTTCTCACCATCACCATCACCATGGTT
CTTCTATGGCTAGCATGTCGGACTCAGAAGTCAATCAAGAAGCTAAGCCAGAGGTCAAGCCAGAAGTCAA
GCCTGAGACTCACATCAATTTAAAGGTGTCCGATGGATCTTCAGAGATCTTCTTCAAGATCAAAAAGACC
ACTCCTTTAAGAAGGCTGATGGAAGCGTTCGCTAAAAGACAGGGTAAGGAAATGGACTCCTTAAGATTCT
TGTACGACGGTATTAGAATTCAAGCTGATCAGACCCCTGAAGATTTGGACATGGAGGATAACGATATTAT
TGAGGCTCACAGAGAACAGATTGGTGGGATCGAGGAAAACCTGTACTTCCAATCCAATATTATGGTGAGC
AAGGGCGAGGAGCTGTTCACCGGGGTGGTGCCCATCCTGGTCGAGCTGGACGGCGACGTAAACGGCCACA
AGTTCAGCGTGTCCGGCGAGGGCGAGGGCGATGCCACCTACGGCAAGCTGACCCTGAAGTTCATCTGCAC
CACCGGCAAGCTGCCCGT
